Addgene plasmid #130609: pTK_Ets1_enh_117_Citrine
Purpose: enhancer reporter
Depositing lab: Tatjana Sauka-Spengler. Depositing organization: University of Oxford. Publication: Reconstruction of the Global Neural Crest Gene Regulatory Network In Vivo. Williams RM, Candido-Ferreira I, Repapi E, Gavriouchkina D, Senanayake U, Ling ITC, Telenius J, Taylor S, Hughes J, Sauka-Spengler T. Dev Cell. 2019 Oct 21;51(2):255-276.e7. doi: 10.1016/j.devcel.2019.10.003. PubMed 31639368.
Backbone
  Vector backbone: pTK_BsmBI_Citrine
  Backbone size w/o insert (bp): 4670
  Vector type: enhancer reporter
Growth in bacteria
  Bacterial resistance: Ampicillin, 100 μg/mL
  Growth temperature: 37°C
  Growth strain: DH5alpha
  Copy number: Low Copy
Gene/Insert
  Gene/Insert name: Ets1_enh_117
  Species: G. gallus (chicken)
  Insert size (bp): 2400
  Promoter: thymidine kinase minimal promoter
  Cloning method: Restriction Enzyme; 5′ cloning site Unknown (unknown if destroyed)
  Sequencing primers: 5′ pTK forward CTAGCAAAATAGGCTGTCCC; 3′ pTK reverse ATATTTCTTCCGGGGACACC
Terms and licenses: Academic/Nonprofit Terms; Industry Terms: Not Available to Industry
How to cite: pTK_Ets1_enh_117_Citrine was a gift from Tatjana Sauka-Spengler (Addgene plasmid # 130609 ; http://n2t.net/addgene:130609 ; RRID:Addgene_130609)
