[The description below was written by a language model from this plasmid's Addgene catalogue record and pLannotate feature annotations shown in this document.]
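Description:
pTK_Ets1_enh_117_Citrine is an enhancer reporter plasmid built on the pTK_BsmBI_Citrine backbone, carrying a roughly 2.4 kb candidate cis-regulatory element (enhancer 117) from the chicken Ets1 locus. The enhancer itself is not annotated in either feature table, but it corresponds to the unannotated stretch between the upstream pause site and the herpes simplex virus thymidine kinase minimal promoter. That promoter has little activity on its own, so expression of the downstream Citrine yellow fluorescent protein depends on the inserted genomic fragment, and fluorescence reports where and when the element is active. A chimeric β-globin/immunoglobulin intron lies between the promoter and the Citrine coding sequence to aid transcript processing, and an SV40 polyadenylation signal is annotated downstream, although on the opposite strand. A synthetic poly(A) signal and the human α2-globin RNA polymerase II pause site sit upstream of the enhancer, an arrangement that insulates the reporter from read-through transcription arising in the backbone.

The plasmid is propagated in E. coli under ampicillin selection (AmpR with its bla promoter) using a ColE1/pUC-type origin. The catalogue lists it as low copy, whereas the annotation describes the origin as high-copy. An f1 origin is also present, and short fragments of lacZα, TcR and SV40 large T antigen appear to be cloning remnants. The depositor and repository-sequenced records differ by only a few bases in length and show the same features, offset by a different start point. The associated work concerns reconstruction of the neural crest gene regulatory network in vivo, consistent with use of this construct to test Ets1 enhancer activity, although the record does not state the delivery method.
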