Features (pLannotate 1.2.2; 13 found; start..end, strand, type, name):
      1..49      +  polyA_signal   poly(A) signal: synthetic polyadenylation signal
     63..154     +  misc_feature   pause site: RNA polymerase II transcriptional pause signal from the human α2 globin gene
   2726..2871    +  promoter       HSV TK promoter: herpes simplex virus thymidine kinase promoter
   2949..3081    +  intron         chimeric intron: chimera between introns from human β-globin and immunoglobulin heavy chain genes
   3141..3857    +  CDS            Citrine: Citrine is a basic (constitutively fluorescent) yellow fluorescent protein published in 2001, derived from Aequorea victoria. It has moderate acid sensitivity.
   4029..4150    -  polyA_signal   SV40 poly(A) signal: SV40 polyadenylation signal
   4173..4241    -  CDS            large T antigen (fragment): large T antigen from SV40 (simian virus 40)
   4257..4389    +  CDS            TcR (fragment): tetracycline efflux protein; tet; confers resistance to tetracycline
   4569..5157    -  rep_origin     ori: high-copy-number ColE1/pMB1/pBR322/pUC origin of replication
   5328..6188    -  CDS            AmpR: β-lactamase; bla; confers resistance to ampicillin, carbenicillin, and related antibiotics
   6189..6293    -  promoter       AmpR promoter: bla
   6320..6748    +  rep_origin     f1 ori (sequence partly withheld): f1 bacteriophage origin of replication; arrow indicates direction of (+) strand synthesis
   6780..6847    -  CDS            lacZα (fragment): LacZα fragment of β-galactosidase; lacZ fragment
>Addgene plasmid #130609 | pTK_Ets1_enh_117_Citrine | depositor full sequence | sequence record 249940 | pTK_Ets1_enh_117_Citrine sequence 6905 bps
AATAAAATATCTTTATTTTCATTACATCTGTGTGTTGGTTTTTTGTGTGAATCGATAGTACTAACATACG
CTCTCCATCAAAACAAAACGAAACAAAACAAACTAGCAAAATAGGCTGTCCCCAGTGCAAGTGCAGGTGC
CAGAACATTTCTCTATCGATAGGTACCGAGCTCGAGTTGCCAGGTGCTCGCTGTTAATGCCTCTGCTCCC
TCAGGACTAGGCCAAGTGATGGGGTTAATTTGGGAGGGGGCTGGAGGTGCAGCTTCAGGAGATGGCAATT
AACAGGAGACAGCGCTCAGGGAACTCACTGCAAATGAAAAAACAACAGGTCCTCGCTCCTGTGGTGTTAA
GGAGTGGCTTAAGGGGGTTGTCCGGAGCCCAGAAATCTGGGAGTAATTTGGGACAAAACAATGTCCTCTG
CACCACTTTGATGCTGCAGAAACATGAGAACATGCAGAGATAGTGTCGCATCTCAGAGCCTCCCCACCCC
AAGGCCGTGGAGATTTAGATTTAGATTCTGATCAGGGCCTGCAGTGTGCTGCAATCAATACAGCCAAGGC
TGAAGGCGATTTAATTGTGGCAAGTAATGACCCAACACCCTGGGGAGATGCTTGTGGATGGAAGTCGAGG
AATTTGCTCAGATCTGTGCAGAGGTGGGCAATGGGATGAGCCCAAGCTTGGAGTTTTTACCCTTTTTTGG
AAGAAAAATGTCTCTCCACCTCTGTTTTTTCCCCTTAACTCAAAAATCATCATCTATTCTCCGTGAGAGA
ATGGGCAGCTGAATATCACGAATGGCATAATTCCAGGAAAAGCTGCTCCCTTTTATACTGCAGAGAGGAA
TGTGGAAAAGCAATTCAAAAAGCCCAAGAGAAATAATTATCAATTTTCAGCCACAGCAGCCTGGAGCCAA
TGGGGCACACATGGCAGAGCTCAGCTTAGGGCTGCCATGGCTGAACGCTTGTGCCAATAGAGCAAGTGTA
GGTGGGTGCCAATACAGCTGAAGTACACATCATAAATAGGTGTAAGCGTCCTGACGGTTGCAGAAGTGCA
TGAACACTTGGTGTTACAAGGTTGTGAACTTCTGGGAGTCTCATAGTGAAATACCAAATAACCACTGGTG
CCTTTTAATTTTGGCTCTTCTCTGACTATTTACTCTTGCTGGGTTTTTTTTTTTAGCTATAACCTTCTGG
AGGGTGTGGGCGATGCTGTTTTTAAGGTGACCGCGGAGGATGGCTCCAGCATCACTCAAAAGAACTTTCT
GGGCCCTCTAGTGGTGTGTGCTGTGCTGAGGACCTGATCTCCCTATCCTTTTGTTCCACCAAAATAAAAA
CTAGTCATTATTTTCCCCATTATTTTTCACAAAATGAGGAAAATCCCAAATCTCCCTGGTCTTATTTTTT
ATTTTTATTCTTCTTAGAACGCACCTATGGAAGGAGCAGTGCATCCGTTGGGTTAAAACCCTCCCTCTGC
CTCTTCAGAACCAACGAACGTATGCAGACATTCATTTCAAAACTGAAAACCCCTCTCGAAAAGACAAAGG
TGGGCTGATATGTTTTGAAGACATCAGGGCAATGGGGGACTCATGCCTTTCTATCATTTGTTTCTCCTGT
TATGGCTTGTGAAGAAAATAATGTCACAGGGGTCTTATCAGGGAGCTGGGGAAGGACAGGGGATTTGGGA
AGAGCTTACGTATTTCTTTCCAAGCTGTGTTTCTAAAATAAGTTGATGTTTATTTGGTTGCGAGGGAAAA
ACGTTTAATTTGATATCCTGTCCGTGCTGGAAACAGCAAACATTTTAACAAAGGGGAGGATGGGAAAAGG
TGGCTGGAAAAGCAGCGTCTGTAGGTGTTTGGGCTTTGTTTGTTGAGTAACACCATTGCTGACAGCATCA
TCCCCAGCCACCCTGCCTGCGTACACCAGCACTTATCCCCAGGGCGCACACAGCTTTGTGTCCTGCCTAC
CCCACACAACTATTTGTGCTCTGCCAGGTAGGGGTGTGAGTTTTGACTGAAATGGCTCTTTCTGGTGGTT
TAGCAGATGTAGGCAGAGGCAGCATGAGCTGCAAAGGCCTTGGGGTGGGTTCTGCCCTTTACTACCTGGG
CATCCAGCCTTTCTTTTGGATTTTTGACACCTTCATAGGCTTGCTCAAGAGGTAAATTAAGGGTGTTAAG
ATGGATATCCAGGGATCTTGGGATAGATTTAGGGGAAACCTCCCCTTCATATTGAGTTCCCAGCTTAAGC
AATGCTCTTCCACATCTTTCCCTGTTGGCCTGCATGGGATGGTGCAGGGCGCAGCCATGTTGAGGTGTCC
CCTTGGGTTCAAGACTGAATTTTTCCAAGTGTGGACGCTGCAGCAGACTGCTCTGAAGGGCTCAGCATAA
GGGATCCCAAAACCTTCACCTTGCCAACCCAGCCTGCTGGTTTTAGTGGTTTGCAAATGCAAACCAGCTT
GACTGTGCTGCTTTGGCAGCCGTAGGAGCTTCACATCACCATCCTGATTGCATTTGGATTTGGGCACTGT
AGTCCTGGAAAACACTTGGAGCAGCCAACATCAAATGTAACAAAGCAAGACCTGGATGTGTGAGGATGGA
GTGATGCCCTGTTGGCTAGCCCGGGCTCGAGATCTGCGATCTAAGTAAGCTTGCTGCTTCATCCCCGTGG
CCCGTTGCTCGCGTTTGCTGGCGGTGTCCCCGGAAGAAATATATTTGCATGTCTTTAGTTCTATGATGAC
ACAAACCCCGCCCAGCGTCTTGTCATTGGCGAATTCGAACACGCAGATGCAGTCGGGGCGGCGCGGTCCC
AGGTCCACTTCGCATATTAAGGTGACGCGTGTGGCCTCGAACACCGAGCGACCCTGCAGCGACCCGCTTA
ACAGCGTCAACAGCGTGCCGCAGATCCCAAGCTTGCGGCCGCTTAAGCTGCAGAAGTTGGTCGTGAGGCA
CTGGGCAGGTAAGTATCAAGGTTACAAGACAGGTTTAAGGAGACCAATAGAAACTGGGCTTGTCGAGACA
GAGAAGACTCTTGCGTTTCTGATAGGCACCTATTGGTCTTACTGACATCCACTTTGCCTTTCTCTCCACA
GGTGTCCACTCCCAGGTTCAATACAGCTCTTAAGCGGCCGCAAGCTAGCTTGCCGCCACCATGGTGAGCA
AGGGCGAGGAGCTGTTCACCGGGGTGGTGCCCATCCTGGTCGAGCTGGACGGCGACGTAAACGGCCACAA
GTTCAGCGTGTCCGGCGAGGGCGAGGGCGATGCCACCTACGGCAAGCTGACCCTGAAGTTCATCTGCACC
ACCGGCAAGCTGCCCGTGCCCTGGCCCACCCTCGTGACCACCTTCGGCTACGGCCTGATGTGCTTCGCCC
GCTACCCCGACCACATGAAGCAGCACGACTTCTTCAAGTCCGCCATGCCCGAAGGCTACGTCCAGGAGCG
CACCATCTTCTTCAAGGACGACGGCAACTACAAGACCCGCGCCGAGGTGAAGTTCGAGGGCGACACCCTG
GTGAACCGCATCGAGCTGAAGGGCATCGACTTCAAGGAGGACGGCAACATCCTGGGGCACAAGCTGGAGT
ACAACTACAACAGCCACAACGTCTATATCATGGCCGACAAGCAGAAGAACGGCATCAAGGTGAACTTCAA
GATCCGCCACAACATCGAGGACGGCAGCGTGCAGCTCGCCGACCACTACCAGCAGAACACCCCCATCGGC
GACGGCCCCGTGCTGCTGCCCGACAACCACTACCTGAGCTACCAGTCCGCCCTGAGCAAAGACCCCAACG
AGAAGCGCGATCACATGGTCCTGCTGGAGTTCGTGACCGCCGCCGGGATCACTCTCGGCATGGACGAGCT
GTACAAGTGAGCCTCTAGACTCCCTCAGCGGCGCGCCTGGTGTTCCTCGAGATCGGAGTCCTAAATCGAC
TGCCTTAGCGGTAGGACAGTAGATCAGTCAGCGACGTGACGAACCCTCGCAGGATCAAGATCTCACGTGT
CTAGAGTCGGGGCGGCCGGCCGCTTCGAGCAGACATGATAAGATACATTGATGAGTTTGGACAAACCACA
ACTAGAATGCAGTGAAAAAAATGCTTTATTTGTGAAATTTGTGATGCTATTGCTTTATTTGTAACCATTA
TAAGCTGCAATAAACAAGTTAACAACAACAATTGCATTCATTTTATGTTTCAGGTTCAGGGGGAGGTGTG
GGAGGTTTTTTAAAGCAAGTAAAACCTCTACAAATGTGGTAAAATCGATAAGGATCCGTCGACCGATGCC
CTTGAGAGCCTTCAACCCAGTCAGCTCCTTCCGGTGGGCGCGGGGCATGACTATCGTCGCCGCACTTATG
ACTGTCTTCTTTATCATGCAACTCGTAGGACAGGTGCCGGCAGCGCTCTTCCGCTTCCTCGCTCACTGAC
TCGCTGCGCTCGGTCGTTCGGCTGCGGCGAGCGGTATCAGCTCACTCAAAGGCGGTAATACGGTTATCCA
CAGAATCAGGGGATAACGCAGGAAAGAACATGTGAGCAAAAGGCCAGCAAAAGGCCAGGAACCGTAAAAA
GGCCGCGTTGCTGGCGTTTTTCCATAGGCTCCGCCCCCCTGACGAGCATCACAAAAATCGACGCTCAAGT
CAGAGGTGGCGAAACCCGACAGGACTATAAAGATACCAGGCGTTTCCCCCTGGAAGCTCCCTCGTGCGCT
CTCCTGTTCCGACCCTGCCGCTTACCGGATACCTGTCCGCCTTTCTCCCTTCGGGAAGCGTGGCGCTTTC
TCAATGCTCACGCTGTAGGTATCTCAGTTCGGTGTAGGTCGTTCGCTCCAAGCTGGGCTGTGTGCACGAA
CCCCCCGTTCAGCCCGACCGCTGCGCCTTATCCGGTAACTATCGTCTTGAGTCCAACCCGGTAAGACACG
ACTTATCGCCACTGGCAGCAGCCACTGGTAACAGGATTAGCAGAGCGAGGTATGTAGGCGGTGCTACAGA
GTTCTTGAAGTGGTGGCCTAACTACGGCTACACTAGAAGGACAGTATTTGGTATCTGCGCTCTGCTGAAG
CCAGTTACCTTCGGAAAAAGAGTTGGTAGCTCTTGATCCGGCAAACAAACCACCGCTGGTAGCGGTGGTT
TTTTTGTTTGCAAGCAGCAGATTACGCGCAGAAAAAAAGGATCTCAAGAAGATCCTTTGATCTTTTCTAC
GGGGTCTGACGCTCAGTGGAACGAAAACTCACGTTAAGGGATTTTGGTCATGAGATTATCAAAAAGGATC
TTCACCTAGATCCTTTTAAATTAAAAATGAAGTTTTAAATCAATCTAAAGTATATATGAGTAAACTTGGT
CTGACAGTTACCAATGCTTAATCAGTGAGGCACCTATCTCAGCGATCTGTCTATTTCGTTCATCCATAGT
TGCCTGACTCCCCGTCGTGTAGATAACTACGATACGGGAGGGCTTACCATCTGGCCCCAGTGCTGCAATG
ATACCGCGAGACCCACGCTCACCGGCTCCAGATTTATCAGCAATAAACCAGCCAGCCGGAAGGGCCGAGC
GCAGAAGTGGTCCTGCAACTTTATCCGCCTCCATCCAGTCTATTAATTGTTGCCGGGAAGCTAGAGTAAG
TAGTTCGCCAGTTAATAGTTTGCGCAACGTTGTTGCCATTGCTACAGGCATCGTGGTGTCACGCTCGTCG
TTTGGTATGGCTTCATTCAGCTCCGGTTCCCAACGATCAAGGCGAGTTACATGATCCCCCATGTTGTGCA
AAAAAGCGGTTAGCTCCTTCGGTCCTCCGATCGTTGTCAGAAGTAAGTTGGCCGCAGTGTTATCACTCAT
GGTTATGGCAGCACTGCATAATTCTCTTACTGTCATGCCATCCGTAAGATGCTTTTCTGTGACTGGTGAG
TACTCAACCAAGTCATTCTGAGAATAGTGTATGCGGCGACCGAGTTGCTCTTGCCCGGCGTCAATACGGG
ATAATACCGCGCCACATAGCAGAACTTTAAAAGTGCTCATCATTGGAAAACGTTCTTCGGGGCGAAAACT
CTCAAGGATCTTACCGCTGTTGAGATCCAGTTCGATGTAACCCACTCGTGCACCCAACTGATCTTCAGCA
TCTTTTACTTTCACCAGCGTTTCTGGGTGAGCAAAAACAGGAAGGCAAAATGCCGCAAAAAAGGGAATAA
GGGCGACACGGAAATGTTGAATACTCATACTCTTCCTTTTTCAATATTATTGAAGCATTTATCAGGGTTA
TTGTCTCATGAGCGGATACATATTTGAATGTATTTAGAAAAATAAACAAATAGGGGTTCCGCGCACATTT
CCCCGAAAAGTGCCACCTG
[124 nt withheld, positions 6320-6443]
C
[91 nt withheld, positions 6445-6535]
A
[49 nt withheld, positions 6537-6585]
CCTTTGACGTTGGAGTCCACGTTCTTT
[37 nt withheld, positions 6613-6649]
ACCCTATCTCGGTCTATTCTTTTGATTTATAAGGGATTTTGCCGATTTCGGCCTATTGGTTAAAAAATGA
GCTGATTTAACAAAAATTTAACGCGAATTTTAACAAAATATTAACGCTTACAATTTGCCATTCGCCATTC
AGGCTGCGCAACTGTTGGGAAGGGCGATCGGTGCGGGCCTCTTCGCTATTACGCCAGCCCAAGCTACCAT
GATAAGTAAGTAATATTAAGGTACGGGAGGTACTTGGAGCGGCCGC
