Features (pLannotate 1.2.2; 13 found; start..end, strand, type, name):
     14..105     +  misc_feature   pause site: RNA polymerase II transcriptional pause signal from the human α2 globin gene
   2677..2822    +  promoter       HSV TK promoter: herpes simplex virus thymidine kinase promoter
   2900..3032    +  intron         chimeric intron: chimera between introns from human β-globin and immunoglobulin heavy chain genes
   3092..3808    +  CDS            Citrine: Citrine is a basic (constitutively fluorescent) yellow fluorescent protein published in 2001, derived from Aequorea victoria. It has moderate acid sensitivity.
   3983..4104    -  polyA_signal   SV40 poly(A) signal: SV40 polyadenylation signal
   4127..4195    -  CDS            large T antigen (fragment): large T antigen from SV40 (simian virus 40)
   4211..4343    +  CDS            TcR (fragment): tetracycline efflux protein; tet; confers resistance to tetracycline
   4523..5111    -  rep_origin     ori: high-copy-number ColE1/pMB1/pBR322/pUC origin of replication
   5282..6142    -  CDS            AmpR: β-lactamase; bla; confers resistance to ampicillin, carbenicillin, and related antibiotics
   6143..6247    -  promoter       AmpR promoter: bla
   6274..6702    +  rep_origin     f1 ori (sequence partly withheld): f1 bacteriophage origin of replication; arrow indicates direction of (+) strand synthesis
   6734..6801    -  CDS            lacZα (fragment): LacZα fragment of β-galactosidase; lacZ fragment
   6860..6908    +  polyA_signal   poly(A) signal: synthetic polyadenylation signal
>Addgene plasmid #130609 | pTK_Ets1_enh_117_Citrine | addgene full sequence | sequence record 259316 | Addgene NGS Result
AATCGATAGTACTAACATACGCTCTCCATCAAAACAAAACGAAACAAAACAAACTAGCAAAATAGGCTGT
CCCCAGTGCAAGTGCAGGTGCCAGAACATTTCTCTATCGATAGGTACCGAGCTCGAGTTGCCAGGTGCTC
GCTGTTAATGCCTCTGCTCCCTCAGGACTAGGCCAAGTGATGGGGTTAATTTGGGAGGGGGCTGGAGGTG
CAGCTTCAGGAGATGGCAATTAACAGGAGACAGCGCTCGGGGAACTCACTGCAAATGAAAAAACAACAGG
TCCTCGCTCCTGTGGTGTTAAGGAGTGGCTTAAGGGGGTTGTCCGGAGCCCAGAAATCTGGGAGTAATTT
GGGACAAAACAATGTCCTCTGCACCACTTTGATGCTGCAGAAACATGAGAACATGCAGAGATAGCGTCGC
ATCTCAGAGCCTCCCCACCCCAAGGCCGTGGAGATTTAGATTTAGATCCTGATCAGGGCCTGCAGTGTGC
TGCAATCAATACAGCCAAGGCTGAAGGCGATTTAATTGTGGCAAGTAATGACCCAACACCCTGGGGAGAT
GCTTGTGGATGGAAGTCGAGGAATTTGCTCAGATCTGTGCAGAGGTGGGCAATGGGATGAGCCCAAGCTT
GGAGTTTTTACCCTTTTTTGGAAGAAAAATGTCTCTCCACCTCTGTTTTTTCCCCTTAACTCAAAAATCA
TCATCTATTCTCCGTGAGAGAATGGGCAGCTGAATATCACGAATGGCATAATTCCAGGAAAAGCTGCTCC
CTTTTATACTGCAGAGAGGAATGTGGAAAAGCAATTCAAAAAGCCCAAGAGAAATAATTATCAATTTTCA
GCCACAGCAGCCTGGAGCCAATGGGGCACACATGGCAGAGCTCAGCTTAGGGCTGCCATGGCTGAACGCT
TGTGCCAATAGAGCAAGTGTAGGTGGGTGCCAATACAGCTGAAGTACACATCATAAATAGGTGTAAGCGT
CCTGACGGTTGCAGAAGTGCATGAACACTTGGTGTTACAAGGTTGTGAACTTCTGGGAGTCTCATAGTGA
AATACCAAATAACCACTGGTGCCTTTTAATTTTGGCTCTTCTCTGACTATTTACTCTTGCTGGGTTTTTT
TTTTTAGCTATAACCTTCTGGAGGGTGTGGGCGATGCTGTTTTTAAGGTGACCGCGGAGGATGGCTCCAG
CATCACTCAAAAGAACTTTCTGGGCCCTCTAGTGGTGTGTGCTGTGCTGAGGACCTGATCTCCCTATCCT
TTTGTTCCACCAAAATAAAAACTAGTCATTATTTTCCCCATTATTTTTCACAAAATGAGGAAAATCCCAA
ATCTCCCTGGTCTTATTTTTTATTTTTATTCTTCTTAGAACGCACCTATGGAAGGAGCAGTGCATCCGTT
GGGTTAAAACCCTCCCTCTGCCTCTTCAGAACCAACGAACGTATGCAGACATTCATTTCAAAACTGAAAA
CCCCTCTCGAAAAGACAAAGGTGGGCTGATATGTTTTGAGGACATCAGGGCAATGGGGGACTCATGCCTT
TCTATCATTTGTTTCTCCTGTTATGGCTTGTGAAGAAAATAATGTCACAGGGGTCTTATCAGGGAGCTGG
GGAAGGACAGGGGATTTGGGAAGAGCTTACGTATTTCTTTCCAAGCTGTGTCTCTAAAATAAGTTGATGT
TTATTTGGTTGCGAGGGAAAAACGTTTAATTTGATATCCTGTCCGTGCTGGAAACAGCAAACATTTTAAC
AAAGGGGAGGATGGGAAAAGGTGGCTGGAAAAGCAGCGTCTGTAGGTGTTTGGGCTTTGTTTGTTGAGTA
ACACCATTGCTGACAGCATCATCCCCAGCCACCCTGCCTGCGTACACCAGCACTCATCCCCAGGGCGCAC
ACAGCTTTGTGTCCTGCCTACCCCACACAACTATTTGTGCTCTGCCAGGTAGGGGTGTGAGTTTTGACTG
AAATGGCTCTTTCTGGTGGTTTAGCAGATGTAGGCAGAGGCAGCATGAGCTGCAAAGGCCTTGGGGTGGG
TTCTGCCCTTTACTACCTGGGCATCCAGCCTTTCTTTTGGATTTTTGACACCTTCATAGGCTTGCTCAAG
AGGTAAATTAAGGGTGTTAAGATGGATATCCAGGGATCTTGGGATAGATTTAGGGGAAACCTCCCCTTCA
TATTGAGCTCCCAGCTTAAGCAATGCTCTTCCACATCTTTCCCTGTTGGCCTGCATGGGATGGTGCAGGG
TGCAGCCATGTTGAGGTGTCCCCTTGGGTTCAAGACTGAATTTTTCCAAGTGTGGACGCTGCAGCAGACT
GCTCTGGAGGGCTCAGCATAAGGGATCCCAAAACCTTCACCTTGCCAACCCAGCCTGCTGGTTTTAGTGG
TTTGCAAATGCAAACCAGCTTGACTGTGCTGCTTTGGCAGCCGTAGGAGCTTCACATCACCATCCTGATT
GCATTTGGATTTGGGCACTGTAGTCCTGGAAAACACTTGGAGCAGCCAACATCAAATGTAACAAAGCAAG
ACCTGGATGTGTGAGGATGGAGTGATGCCCTGTTGGCTAGCCCGGGCTCGAGATCTGCGATCTAAGTAAG
CTTGCTGCTTCATCCCCGTGGCCCGTTGCTCGCGTTTGCTGGCGGTGTCCCCGGAAGAAATATATTTGCA
TGTCTTTAGTTCTATGATGACACAAACCCCGCCCAGCGTCTTGTCATTGGCGAATTCGAACACGCAGATG
CAGTCGGGGCGGCGCGGTCCCAGGTCCACTTCGCATATTAAGGTGACGCGTGTGGCCTCGAACACCGAGC
GACCCTGCAGCGACCCGCTTAACAGCGTCAACAGCGTGCCGCAGATCCCAAGCTTGCGGCCGCTTAAGCT
GCAGAAGTTGGTCGTGAGGCACTGGGCAGGTAAGTATCAAGGTTACAAGACAGGTTTAAGGAGACCAATA
GAAACTGGGCTTGTCGAGACAGAGAAGACTCTTGCGTTTCTGATAGGCACCTATTGGTCTTACTGACATC
CACTTTGCCTTTCTCTCCACAGGTGTCCACTCCCAGGTTCAATACAGCTCTTAAGCGGCCGCAAGCTAGC
TTGCCGCCACCATGGTGAGCAAGGGCGAGGAGCTGTTCACCGGGGTGGTGCCCATCCTGGTCGAGCTGGA
CGGCGACGTAAACGGCCACAAGTTCAGCGTGTCCGGCGAGGGCGAGGGCGATGCCACCTACGGCAAGCTG
ACCCTGAAGTTCATCTGCACCACCGGCAAGCTGCCCGTGCCCTGGCCCACCCTCGTGACCACCTTCGGCT
ACGGCCTGATGTGCTTCGCCCGCTACCCCGACCACATGAAGCAGCACGACTTCTTCAAGTCCGCCATGCC
CGAAGGCTACGTCCAGGAGCGCACCATCTTCTTCAAGGACGACGGCAACTACAAGACCCGCGCCGAGGTG
AAGTTCGAGGGCGACACCCTGGTGAACCGCATCGAGCTGAAGGGCATCGACTTCAAGGAGGACGGCAACA
TCCTGGGGCACAAGCTGGAGTACAACTACAACAGCCACAACGTCTATATCATGGCCGACAAGCAGAAGAA
CGGCATCAAGGTGAACTTCAAGATCCGCCACAACATCGAGGACGGCAGCGTGCAGCTCGCCGACCACTAC
CAGCAGAACACCCCCATCGGCGACGGCCCCGTGCTGCTGCCCGACAACCACTACCTGAGCTACCAGTCCG
CCCTGAGCAAAGACCCCAACGAGAAGCGCGATCACATGGTCCTGCTGGAGTTCGTGACCGCCGCCGGGAT
CACTCTCGGCATGGACGAGCTGTACAAGTGAGCCTCTAGACTCCCTCAGCGGCGCGCCACCAAGTCAGTG
ATTGCGCGAGCGATGTTGGAGTGCTCCTACTGCAGGTACGAAGGTCTTATCGGATCGCCCGAACACCACA
CAGTGACCTTGAGATCTCACGTGTCTAGAGTCGGGGCGGCCGGCCGCTTCGAGCAGACATGATAAGATAC
ATTGATGAGTTTGGACAAACCACAACTAGAATGCAGTGAAAAAAATGCTTTATTTGTGAAATTTGTGATG
CTATTGCTTTATTTGTAACCATTATAAGCTGCAATAAACAAGTTAACAACAACAATTGCATTCATTTTAT
GTTTCAGGTTCAGGGGGAGGTGTGGGAGGTTTTTTAAAGCAAGTAAAACCTCTACAAATGTGGTAAAATC
GATAAGGATCCGTCGACCGATGCCCTTGAGAGCCTTCAACCCAGTCAGCTCCTTCCGGTGGGCGCGGGGC
ATGACTATCGTCGCCGCACTTATGACTGTCTTCTTTATCATGCAACTCGTAGGACAGGTGCCGGCAGCGC
TCTTCCGCTTCCTCGCTCACTGACTCGCTGCGCTCGGTCGTTCGGCTGCGGCGAGCGGTATCAGCTCACT
CAAAGGCGGTAATACGGTTATCCACAGAATCAGGGGATAACGCAGGAAAGAACATGTGAGCAAAAGGCCA
GCAAAAGGCCAGGAACCGTAAAAAGGCCGCGTTGCTGGCGTTTTTCCATAGGCTCCGCCCCCCTGACGAG
CATCACAAAAATCGACGCTCAAGTCAGAGGTGGCGAAACCCGACAGGACTATAAAGATACCAGGCGTTTC
CCCCTGGAAGCTCCCTCGTGCGCTCTCCTGTTCCGACCCTGCCGCTTACCGGATACCTGTCCGCCTTTCT
CCCTTCGGGAAGCGTGGCGCTTTCTCATAGCTCACGCTGTAGGTATCTCAGTTCGGTGTAGGTCGTTCGC
TCCAAGCTGGGCTGTGTGCACGAACCCCCCGTTCAGCCCGACCGCTGCGCCTTATCCGGTAACTATCGTC
TTGAGTCCAACCCGGTAAGACACGACTTATCGCCACTGGCAGCAGCCACTGGTAACAGGATTAGCAGAGC
GAGGTATGTAGGCGGTGCTACAGAGTTCTTGAAGTGGTGGCCTAACTACGGCTACACTAGAAGAACAGTA
TTTGGTATCTGCGCTCTGCTGAAGCCAGTTACCTTCGGAAAAAGAGTTGGTAGCTCTTGATCCGGCAAAC
AAACCACCGCTGGTAGCGGTGGTTTTTTTGTTTGCAAGCAGCAGATTACGCGCAGAAAAAAAGGATCTCA
AGAAGATCCTTTGATCTTTTCTACGGGGTCTGACGCTCAGTGGAACGAAAACTCACGTTAAGGGATTTTG
GTCATGAGATTATCAAAAAGGATCTTCACCTAGATCCTTTTAAATTAAAAATGAAGTTTTAAATCAATCT
AAAGTATATATGAGTAAACTTGGTCTGACAGTTACCAATGCTTAATCAGTGAGGCACCTATCTCAGCGAT
CTGTCTATTTCGTTCATCCATAGTTGCCTGACTCCCCGTCGTGTAGATAACTACGATACGGGAGGGCTTA
CCATCTGGCCCCAGTGCTGCAATGATACCGCGAGACCCACGCTCACCGGCTCCAGATTTATCAGCAATAA
ACCAGCCAGCCGGAAGGGCCGAGCGCAGAAGTGGTCCTGCAACTTTATCCGCCTCCATCCAGTCTATTAA
TTGTTGCCGGGAAGCTAGAGTAAGTAGTTCGCCAGTTAATAGTTTGCGCAACGTTGTTGCCATTGCTACA
GGCATCGTGGTGTCACGCTCGTCGTTTGGTATGGCTTCATTCAGCTCCGGTTCCCAACGATCAAGGCGAG
TTACATGATCCCCCATGTTGTGCAAAAAAGCGGTTAGCTCCTTCGGTCCTCCGATCGTTGTCAGAAGTAA
GTTGGCCGCAGTGTTATCACTCATGGTTATGGCAGCACTGCATAATTCTCTTACTGTCATGCCATCCGTA
AGATGCTTTTCTGTGACTGGTGAGTACTCAACCAAGTCATTCTGAGAATAGTGTATGCGGCGACCGAGTT
GCTCTTGCCCGGCGTCAATACGGGATAATACCGCGCCACATAGCAGAACTTTAAAAGTGCTCATCATTGG
AAAACGTTCTTCGGGGCGAAAACTCTCAAGGATCTTACCGCTGTTGAGATCCAGTTCGATGTAACCCACT
CGTGCACCCAACTGATCTTCAGCATCTTTTACTTTCACCAGCGTTTCTGGGTGAGCAAAAACAGGAAGGC
AAAATGCCGCAAAAAAGGGAATAAGGGCGACACGGAAATGTTGAATACTCATACTCTTCCTTTTTCAATA
TTATTGAAGCATTTATCAGGGTTATTGTCTCATGAGCGGATACATATTTGAATGTATTTAGAAAAATAAA
CAAATAGGGGTTCCGCGCACATTTCCCCGAAAAGTGCCACCTG
[124 nt withheld, positions 6274-6397]
C
[91 nt withheld, positions 6399-6489]
A
[49 nt withheld, positions 6491-6539]
CCTTTGACGTTGGAGTCCACGTTCTTT
[37 nt withheld, positions 6567-6603]
ACCCTATCTCGGTCTATTCTTTTGATTTATAAGGGATTTTGCCGATTTCGGCCTATTGGTTAAAAAATGA
GCTGATTTAACAAAAATTTAACGCGAATTTTAACAAAATATTAACGCTTACAATTTGCCATTCGCCATTC
AGGCTGCGCAACTGTTGGGAAGGGCGATCGGTGCGGGCCTCTTCGCTATTACGCCAGCCCAAGCTACCAT
GATAAGTAAGTAATATTAAGGTACGGGAGGTACTTGGAGCGGCCGCAATAAAATATCTTTATTTTCATTA
CATCTGTGTGTTGGTTTTTTGTGTG
